Addgene plasmid #67046: pCellFree_G03 E-Cad
Purpose: Standard for cell-free expression benchmarking.
Depositing lab: Kirill Alexandrov. Depositing organization: University of Queensland. Publication: Performance benchmarking of four cell-free protein expression systems. Gagoski D, Polinkovsky ME, Mureev S, Kunert A, Johnston W, Gambin Y, Alexandrov K. Biotechnol Bioeng. 2015 Aug 24. doi: 10.1002/bit.25814. PubMed 26301602.
Backbone
  Vector backbone: pCellFree_G03
  Vector type: Cell-free expression
Growth in bacteria
  Bacterial resistance: Ampicillin, 100 μg/mL
  Growth temperature: 37°C
  Growth strain: DH5alpha
  Copy number: High Copy
Gene/Insert
  Gene/Insert name: E-Cad (alt name: Cadherin-1 cytosolic domain (735-882))
  Species: H. sapiens (human)
  Entrez Gene: CDH1 (a.k.a. Arc-1, BCDS1, CD324, CDHE, ECAD, LCAM, UVO)
  Promoter: T7
  Tag / fusion protein: His (N terminal on backbone); EGFP (N terminal on backbone)
  Cloning method: Gateway Cloning
  Sequencing primers: 5′ EGFP-C; 3′ T7 terminal
Terms and licenses: Academic/Nonprofit Terms; Industry Terms: Not Available to Industry
How to cite: pCellFree_G03 E-Cad was a gift from Kirill Alexandrov (Addgene plasmid # 67046 ; http://n2t.net/addgene:67046 ; RRID:Addgene_67046)
