[The description below was written by a language model from this plasmid's Addgene catalogue record.]
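Description:
pCellFree_G03 E-Cad is a cell-free expression plasmid built on the pCellFree_G03 backbone, designed to serve as a DNA template for in vitro transcription-translation reactions rather than for expression in living cells. It is propagated in E. coli as a high-copy plasmid under ampicillin selection. The record does not name the origin of replication, and no feature table is provided, so details of the backbone beyond the catalogue fields, such as any translation-enhancing leader sequences, are not stated.

The insert encodes the cytosolic domain of human E-cadherin (CDH1, cadherin-1), covering residues 735 to 882, and was introduced by Gateway recombination cloning. Transcription is driven by a T7 promoter, so the template depends on T7 RNA polymerase supplied in the reaction. The listed 3′ sequencing primer suggests a T7 terminator region lies downstream of the insert. The backbone contributes two N-terminal fusion partners, a His tag and EGFP, so the product is a His-EGFP-E-cadherin tail fusion. The His tag allows affinity capture or detection. The EGFP moiety gives a fluorescent readout that can be used to follow the yield and integrity of the synthesized protein.

According to the record, the construct is intended as a standard for benchmarking cell-free expression. It was deposited in connection with a study comparing the performance of four cell-free protein expression systems, where a defined, fluorescently tagged test protein allows output to be compared across lysates.
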