>Addgene plasmid #67046 | pCellFree_G03 E-Cad | addgene partial sequence | sequence record 118868 | EGFP-N 5'-CGTCGCCGTCCAGCTCGACCAG-3'
TTGCTTGTGCCGTGGTGATGGTGGTGATGGTGGTGACCAGAGGTGCCCATGGTTTCACTTACGTGTTTAA
TGTCTTTACAGACTTTATACATTACTGTCATGGTTAAATAAAATAAAATAAAATAAAATAAAATAAAATA
AAATAAAATAAAATAAAATAAAATAAACTTAAGATGTCCCTATAGTGAGTCGTATTAGACGTCAGGTGGC
ACTTTTCGGGGAAATGTGCGCGGAACCCCTATTTGTTTATTTTTCTAAATACATTCAAATATGTATCCGC
TCATGAGACAATAACCCTGATAAATGCTTCAATAATATTGAAAAAGGAAGAGTATGAGTATTCAACATTT
CCGTGTCGCCCTTATTCCCTTTTTTGCGGCATTTTGCCTTCCTGTTTTTGCTCACCCAGAAACGCTGGTG
AAAGTAAAAGATGCTGAAGATCAGTTGGGTGCACGAGTGGGTTACATCGAACTGGATCTCAACAGCGGTA
AGATCCTTGAGAGTTTTCGCCCCGAAGAACGTTTTCCAATGATGAGCACTTTTAAAGTTCTGCTATGTGG
CGCGGTATTATCCCGTATTGACGCCGGGCAAGAGCAACTCGGTCGCCGCATACACTATTCTCAGAATGAC
TTGGTTGAGTACTCACCAGTCACAGAAAAGCATCTTACGGATGGCATGACAGTAAGAGAATTATGCAGTG
CTGCCATAACCATGAGTGATAACACTGCGGCCAACTTACTTCTGACAACGATCGGAGGACCGAAGGAGCT
AACCGC
