>Addgene plasmid #67046 | pCellFree_G03 E-Cad | addgene partial sequence | sequence record 119571 | T7term 5'-GCTAGTTATTGCTCAGCGG-3'
TTCTGCAGGGTACCACGCGTACCCAACACACGGACACATGCACGAACACGCATGCAGAGAGATCATACAT
CATCTATAGAGAAGTACACGTAAAAGTAAGACTCGTCGTCTGCCAGCTACAACCGAGAAGGCGACGTGAA
AGGAACAAGAAAGGAGGAGGAGGGCGGCCGCTTACACCACTTTGTACAAGAAAGCTGGGTTGTCGTCCTC
GCCGCCTCCGTACATGTCAGCCAGCTTCTTGAAGCGATTGCCCCATTCGTTCAAGTAGTCATAGTCCTGG
TCTTTGTCTGACTCTGAGGAGTTCAGGGAGCTCAGACTAGCAGCTTCGGAACCGCTTCCTTCATAGTCAA
ACACGAGCAGAGAATCATAAGGCGGGGCTGTGGGGTCAGTATCAGCCGCTTTCAGATTTTCATCAATAAA
ATTTCCAATTTCATCGGGATTGGCAGGGCGGGGAAGATACCGGGGGACACTCATGAGGGTTGGTGCAACG
TCGTTACGAGTCACTTCAGGCCGAGCGTCCAGGCCCCTGTGCAGCTGGCTCAAGTCAAAGTCCTGGTCCT
CTTCTCCGCCTCCTTCTTCATCATAGTAATAAACGTTGTCCCGGGTGTCATCCTCTGGGGGCAGTAAGGG
CTCTTTGACCACCGCGAAGCCTGCTTTTTTGTACAAACTTGTCGGACCCTGGAAGAGCACCTCCAGCTTG
TATAGCTCGTCCATGCCGAGAGTGATCCCGGCGGCGGTCACGAACTCCAGCAGGACCATGTGATCGCGCT
TCTCGTTGGGGTCTTTGCTCAGGGCGGACTGGGTGCTCAGGTAGTGGTTGTCGGGCAGCAGCACGGGGCC
GTCGCCGATGGGGGTGTTCTGCTGGTAGTGGTCGGCGAGCTGCACGCTGCCGTCCTCGATGTTGTGGCGG
ATCTTGAAGTTCACCTTGATGCCGTTCTTCTGCTTGTCGGCCATGATATAGACGTTGTGGCTGTTGTAGT
TGTACTCCAGCTTGTGCCCCAGGATGTTGCCGTCCTCCTTGAAGTCGATGCCCTTCAGCTCGATGCGGTT
CACCAGGGTGTCGCCCTCGAACTTCCCTCGGC
