>Addgene plasmid #67046 | pCellFree_G03 E-Cad | addgene partial sequence | sequence record 119829 | EGFP-C 5'-CATGGTCCTGCTGGAGTTCGTG-3'
GACGAGCTATACAAGCTGGAGGTGCTCTTCCAGGGTCCGACAAGTTTGTACAAAAAAGCAGGCTTCGCGG
TGGTCAAAGAGCCCTTACTGCCCCCAGAGGATGACACCCGGGACAACGTTTATTACTATGATGAAGAAGG
AGGCGGAGAAGAGGACCAGGACTTTGACTTGAGCCAGCTGCACAGGGGCCTGGACGCTCGGCCTGAAGTG
ACTCGTAACGACGTTGCACCAACCCTCATGAGTGTCCCCCGGTATCTTCCCCGCCCTGCCAATCCCGATG
AAATTGGAAATTTTATTGATGAAAATCTGAAAGCGGCTGATACTGACCCCACAGCCCCGCCTTATGATTC
TCTGCTCGTGTTTGACTATGAAGGAAGCGGTTCCGAAGCTGCTAGTCTGAGCTCCCTGAACTCCTCAGAG
TCAGACAAAGACCAGGACTATGACTACTTGAACGAATGGGGCAATCGCTTCAAGAAGCTGGCTGACATGT
ACGGAGGCGGCGAGGACGACAACCCAGCTTTCTTGTACAAAGTGGTGTAAGCGGCCGCCCTCCTCCTCCT
TTCTTGTTCCTTTCACGTCGCCTTCTCGGTTGTAGCTGGCAGACGACGAGTCTTACTTTTACGTGTACTT
CTCTATAGATGATGTATGATCTCTCTGCATGCGTGTTCGTGCATGTGTCCGTGTGTTGGGTACGCGTGGT
ACCCTGCAGGAAGGAAGCTGAGTTGGCTGCTGCCACCGCTGAGCAATAACTAGTAATTACTAGCATAACC
CCTTGGGGCCTCTAAACGGGTCTTGAGGGGGTTTTTTGCTGAAAGGAGGACAGCTGATGATTGTCATGCT
TGCCATCTGTTTTCTTGCAAGGTCAGAGGAATTCGTAATCATGGTCATAGCTGTTTCCTGTGTGAAATTG
TTATCCGCTCACAATTCCACACAACATACGAGCCGGAAGCATAAAGTGTAAAGCCTGGGGGTGCCTAATG
AGTGAGCTAACT
